>Addgene plasmid #90290 | BB1_P_12_asn_coxA | addgene full sequence | sequence record 181739 | Addgene NGS Result
GATCTCTGTCAGACCAAGTTTACTCATATATACTTTAGATTGATTTAAAACTTCATTTTTAATTTAAAAG
GATCTAGGTGAAGATCCTTTTTGATAATCTCATGAACAATAAAACTGTCTGCTTACATAAACAGTAATAC
AAGGGGTGTTATGAGCCATATTCAACGGGAAACGTCTTGCTCTAGGCCGCGATTAAATTCCAACATGGAT
GCTGATTTATATGGGTATAAATGGGCTCGCGATAATGTCGGGCAATCAGGTGCGACAATCTATCGATTGT
ATGGGAAGCCCGATGCGCCAGAGTTGTTTCTGAAACATGGCAAAGGTAGCGTTGCCAATGATGTTACAGA
TGAGATGGTCAGACTAAACTGGCTGACGGAATTTATGCCTCTTCCGACCATCAAGCATTTTATCCGTACT
CCTGATGATGCATGGTTACTCACCACTGCGATCCCCGGGAAAACAGCATTCCAGGTATTAGAAGAATATC
CTGATTCAGGTGAAAATATTGTTGATGCGCTGGCAGTGTTCCTGCGCCGGTTGCATTCGATTCCTGTTTG
TAATTGTCCTTTTAACAGCGATCGCGTATTTCGTCTCGCTCAGGCGCAATCACGAATGAATAACGGTTTG
GTTGATGCGAGTGATTTTGATGACGAGCGTAATGGCTGGCCTGTTGAACAAGTCTGGAAAGAAATGCATA
AACTTTTGCCATTCTCACCGGATTCAGTCGTCACTCATGGTGATTTCTCACTTGATAACCTTATTTTTGA
CGAGGGGAAATTAATAGGTTGTATTGATGTTGGACGAGTCGGAATCGCAGACCGATACCAGGATCTTGCC
ATCCTATGGAACTGCCTCGGTGAGTTTTCTCCTTCATTACAGAAACGGCTTTTTCAAAAATATGGTATTG
ATAATCCTGATATGAATAAATTGCAGTTTCATTTGATGCTCGATGAGTTTTTCTAAGAATTAATTCATGA
CCAAAATCCCTTAACGTGAGTTTTCGTTCCACTGAGCGTCAGACCCCGTAGAAAAGATCAAAGGATCTTC
TTGAGATCCTTTTTTTCTGCGCGTAATCTGCTGCTTGCAAACAAAAAAACCACCGCTACCAGCGGTGGTT
TGTTTGCCGGATCAAGAGCTACCAACTCTTTTTCCGAAGGTAACTGGCTTCAGCAGAGCGCAGATACCAA
ATACTGTTCTTCTAGTGTAGCCGTAGTTAGGCCACCACTTCAAGAACTCTGTAGCACCGCCTACATACCT
CGCTCTGCTAATCCTGTTACCAGTGGCTGCTGCCAGTGGCGATAAGTCGTGTCTTACCGGGTTGGACTCA
AGACGATAGTTACCGGATAAGGCGCAGCGGTCGGGCTGAACGGGGGGTTCGTGCACACAGCCCAGCTTGG
AGCGAACGACCTACACCGAACTGAGATACCTACAGCGTGAGCTATGAGAAAGCGCCACGCTTCCCGAAGG
GAGAAAGGCGGACAGGTATCCGGTAAGCGGCAGGGTCGGAACAGGAGAGCGCACGAGGGAGCTTCCAGGG
GGAAACGCCTGGTATCTTTATAGTCCTGTCGGGTTTCGCCACCTCTGACTTGAGCGTCGATTTTTGTGAT
GCTCGTCAGGGGGGCGGAGCCTATGGAAAAACGCCAGCAACGCGGCCTTTTTACGGTTCCTGGCCTTTTG
CTGGCCTTTTGCTCACATGTTCTTTCCTGCGTTATCCCCTGATTCTGTGGATAACCGTATTACCGCCTTT
GAGTGAGCTGATACCGCTCGCCGCAGCCGAACGACCGAGCGCAGCGAGTCAGTGAGCGAGGAAGCGGAAG
AGCGCCCAATACGCAAACCGCCTCTCCCCGCGCGTTGGCCGATTCATTAATGCAGCTGGCACGACAGGTT
TCCCGACTGGAAAGCGGGCAGTGAGCGCAACGCAATTAATGTGAGTTAGCTCACTCATTAGGCACCCCAG
GCTTTACACTTTATGCTTCCGGCTCGTATGTTGTGTGGAATTGTGAGCGGATAACAATTTCACACAGGAA
ACAGCTATGACCATGATTACGCCAAGCTCTAATACGACTCACTATAGGGAAAGCTCGGTACCACGCATGC
TGCAGACGCGTTACGTATCGGATCCAGAATTCGTGATGAAGACGCCATGTGTCCTGGTGGGTGGGTTGCA
ATGACGGCAGACAAGGCAAGGACGTTTGGAGATGAGGGAGTTTGGAGGTTGAGGTGAGTTTGAAGCCGCT
TCGGCCCGTGGTCGCCTGCCCTTAGTCAGCGCCGGGGATTGATTGGTTGCGGAGCTTCTCCGGCTGCCCG
CAGTGACCTGGTCCGCAGACCTACTCGATTGGGTGTCCGGCTTAGGGCTTAGGGTCTATAATCTGCTCCA
GTGGTCATCTGCGGTCTGCCGTAGATAAGGAACACATGCCCCGGCCGAGCAATGGCCGCGTTCAGCCCGG
GATCAGCCGGTGCTAAACTGCGAGAGCGGACGCTAGTGTCGGTTCATTGCGAACGAACAAATGCCGGCGC
CATATGTTCCCCCGGGCTAAAATGAATTATCATACATCACTTAATACCTTACATCAACCCGTCCCTATAG
TGACTCAGAGTTATGCTGATCATCCTCCCGTGCCTACAACAAGCCTGCACCACCAGCCCTATCGGTGACC
CGACATTTGAACCAATATGGAGAGTAAGGAGATCAGAGGGTCCAAGCAGGGCCGAATCTGGCGACAGTAG
ATATAAATATGAAAATTCCCCAACGCTTTTACTCATGGAGCTGCATGGCTTTCTCGCGGCAAGCAGCTGG
GGTGAAGCCATTTCCAACCTTCCCTGCAATGATGCGCCACCGATCGTTCTCGTACTCGTGCATTGCCCGC
TGCAGCCTTTGTACCTATTCCCTTCATTAGCATGTGTGAGACAGGCGTAGAAATACATCAGGAGCAAATC
GAACCATTTCGTCACTCCAAGCTACATCCTTAGCCTTCAGCTTGGTGCAGTATCGGACTTGCAAGGTACC
GCTCGTTCGGCCCGGGAAGAAGTCTGCAATTTGCTTCCACGTCAAGTTCTTGTTTTCCTTCAACTCCACC
AGTAGAGCGTCCTCTTCGGGAGTAAACTTCAGTTTTGGTCCTCGAGGCCTGGGGGCTGGATCAGGCATTC
CAGGCTGGCCCACCACACTCGGCGGGCCCGAGGGCAAAGGAGGAGATTCCACATTCACTCCATGACGCCC
TGGGGCGCGCAGCGCTGCATGGGGCGGGAGTCGATGGTGATGGTGATGTTGCGGCAGGGCCACAGAGTCC
GTGGGCCCAAAGCCATGGTTTGACATGGGATGCTGCTGAGATGATGCGCCATGGACACCGAAGAGCATTT
CGGGAGAGTGCGAGGGTTCGTGAGGGGCGTCAGCTGAGAGGACTGATAGCTGCGGCCGCAGGCCATGGTC
GGGGTTCCCATCCTCTTCGGTTCTCCGCGTCTTCATCTGAATTCGTCGACAAGCTTCTCGAGCCTAGGCT
AGCTCTAGACCACACGTGTGGGGGCCCGAGCTCGCGGCCGCTGTATTCTATAGTGTCACCTAAATGGCCG
CACAATTCACTGGCCGTCGTTTTACAACGTCGTGACTGGGAAAACCCTGGCGTTACCCAACTTAATCGCC
TTGCAGCACATCCCCCTTTCGCCAGCTGGCGTAATAGCGAAGAGGCCCGCACCGATCGCCCTTCCCAACA
GTTGCGCAGCCTGAATGGCGAATGGAAATTGTAAGCGTTAATATTTTGTTAAAATTCGCGTTAAATTTTT
GTTAAATCAGCTCATTTTTTAACCAATAGGCCGAAATCGGCAAAATCCCTTATAAATCAAAAGAATAGAC
CGAGATAGGGT
[37 nt withheld, positions 3862-3898]
AAAGAACGTGGACTCCAACGTCAAAGG
[49 nt withheld, positions 3926-3974]
T
[91 nt withheld, positions 3976-4066]
G
[124 nt withheld, positions 4068-4191]
CAGGTGGCACTTTTCGGGGAAATGTGCGCGGAACCCCTATTTGTTTAA
Features (pLannotate 1.2.2; 11 found; start..end, strand, type, name):
    151..966     +  CDS            KanR: aminoglycoside phosphotransferase; aph(3')-Ia; confers resistance to kanamycin in bacteria or G418 (Geneticin®) in eukaryotes
   1051..1639    +  rep_origin     ori: high-copy-number ColE1/pMB1/pBR322/pUC origin of replication
   1822..1914    +  CDS            lacI (fragment): lac repressor; lacI; The lac repressor binds to the lac operator to inhibit transcription in E. coli. This inhibition can be relieved by adding lactose or isopropyl-β-D-thiogalactopyranoside (IPTG).
   1927..1948    +  protein_bind   CAP binding site: CAP binding activates transcription in the presence of cAMP. E. coli catabolite activator protein
   1963..1993    +  promoter       lac promoter: promoter for the E. coli lac operon
   2001..2017    +  protein_bind   lac operator: The lac repressor binds to the lac operator to inhibit transcription in E. coli. This inhibition can be relieved by adding lactose or isopropyl-β-D-thiogalactopyranoside (IPTG). lac repressor encoded by lacI
   2060..2078    +  promoter       T7 promoter: promoter for bacteriophage T7 RNA polymerase
   3547..3565    -  promoter       SP6 promoter: promoter for bacteriophage SP6 RNA polymerase
   3575..3732    +  CDS            lacZα (fragment): LacZα fragment of β-galactosidase; lacZ fragment
   3763..4191    -  rep_origin     f1 ori (sequence partly withheld): f1 bacteriophage origin of replication; arrow indicates direction of (+) strand synthesis
   4218..4238    +  promoter       AmpR promoter (fragment): bla
