[The description below was written by a language model from this plasmid's Addgene catalogue record and pLannotate feature annotations shown in this document.]
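Description:
BB1_P_12_asn_coxA is a level-one ("BB1") part plasmid from a modular cloning toolkit built for metabolic pathway assembly and gene integration in Aspergillus niger. It stores the promoter of the A. niger coxA gene, recorded as a 1,302 bp insert, between fusion sites FS1 and FS2. In this kind of hierarchical assembly system, the fusion sites define the overhangs that place a part at a fixed position, here the promoter slot upstream of a coding sequence. The backbone name, BB1_L_12_syn_BsaI, suggests that BsaI-based Golden Gate cloning is used, but the record lists the cloning method as unknown.

The plasmid is catalogued as a bacterial vector of 4,239 bp. It is maintained in E. coli through a high-copy ColE1/pUC-type origin and selected with kanamycin via the aph(3')-Ia resistance gene. The feature table annotates only backbone elements. A lac promoter/operator region with a CAP binding site and a T7 promoter lies on one side of an unannotated stretch of about 1.5 kb, and an SP6 promoter and a lacZα fragment lie on the other. This gap presumably holds the coxA promoter and its flanking fusion sites, interrupting the lacZα region. An f1 origin, a short lacI fragment and a remnant of the AmpR promoter are also present as cloning-vector leftovers. The listed backbone size (1,966 bp) and insert size do not add up to the total length, and the record does not explain the difference.

The plasmid carries no fungal selection marker or expression cassette of its own. It serves as a donor of the coxA promoter for assembling A. niger expression units in higher-level backbones.
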