Addgene plasmid #90290: BB1_P_12_asn_coxA
Purpose: BB1 promoter coxA gene of Aspergillus niger between FS1 and FS2
Depositing lab: Michael Sauer. Depositing organization: Universitaet fur Bodenkultur Wien (BOKU-WIEN). Publication: An efficient tool for metabolic pathway construction and gene integration for Aspergillus niger. Sarkari P, Marx H, Blumhoff ML, Mattanovich D, Sauer M, Steiger MG. Bioresour Technol. 2017 May 4. pii: S0960-8524(17)30643-0. doi: 10.1016/j.biortech.2017.05.004. PubMed 28533066.
Backbone
  Vector backbone: BB1_L_12_syn_BsaI
  Backbone size w/o insert (bp): 1966
  Total vector size (bp): 4239
  Vector type: Bacterial Expression
Growth in bacteria
  Bacterial resistance: Kanamycin, 50 μg/mL
  Growth temperature: 37°C
  Growth strain: DH5alpha
  Copy number: Unknown
Gene/Insert
  Gene/Insert name: coxA
  Species: A .niger
  Insert size (bp): 1302
  Cloning method: Unknown
  Sequencing primers: 5′ GTAAAACGACGGCCAGTT; 3′ CAGGAAACAGCTATGAC
Terms and licenses: Academic/Nonprofit Terms; Industry Terms: Not Available to Industry
How to cite: BB1_P_12_asn_coxA was a gift from Michael Sauer (Addgene plasmid # 90290 ; http://n2t.net/addgene:90290 ; RRID:Addgene_90290)
